Addgene plasmid #139776: pAC8_MF-p10-10His-Cter (VE5742)
Purpose: Transfer vector for multigene expression to generate recombinant baculoviruses by homologous recombination. Contains a p10/pH dual expression cassette with an C-ter10His tag under the pH promoter.
Depositing lab: Arnaud Poterszman. Depositing organization: Institut de Genetique et de Biologie Moleculaire et Cellulaire (IGBMC). Publication: HR-Bac, a toolbox based on homologous recombination for expression, screening and production of multiprotein complexes using the baculovirus expression system. Kolesnikova O, Zachayus A, Pichard S, Osz J, Rochel N, Rossolillo P, Kolb-Cheynel I, Troffer-Charlier N, Compe E, Bensaude O, Berger I, Poterszman A. Sci Rep. 2022 Feb 7;12(1):2030. doi: 10.1038/s41598-021-04715-5. PubMed 35132103.
Backbone
  Vector backbone: pBAcPAK8
  Backbone manufacturer: Clontech
  Total vector size (bp): 6937
  Modifications to backbone: The pAC8_MF-PH-10His-Cter (VE5631) is a derivative of pBAcPAK8 (Clontech) for generation of recombinant baculoviruses by homologous recombination. It contains the Multibac dual expression cassette composed of two divergent baculovirus late promoters (PH and p10), each followed by a multiple cloning site (MSC1 and MSC2) and a transcription termination signal (SV40 pA and HSV-TK pA). It also possess a multiplication module (NruI, SpeI, BstZ17I restriction sites) for the insertion of additional expression cassettes and a loxP site for Cre-mediated fusion with a donor plasmid containing additional cassettes. This vector bears a 10His sequence allowing the expression of a C-terminally-tagged protein under the control of the PH promoter. Insertion of DNA sequence is typically performed in the two multiple cloning sites (MCS1 with BamHI/XbaI under the PH promoter and MCS2 with XhoI/NheI under the p10 promoter) by restriction/ligation or homology based cloning (SLIC, Infusion or Gibson). Dual expression cassettes can also be assembled directly using a 4 fragment reaction where the plasmid backbone is combined with the promoter module and the cDNAs encoding the two target genes. Insertion of DNA sequence is typically performed in the two multiple cloning sites (MCS1 with BamHI/XbaI under the PH promoter and MCS2 with XhoI/NheI under the p10 promoter) by restriction/ligation or homology based cloning (SLIC, Infusion or Gibson). Dual expression cassettes can also be assembled directly using a 4 fragment reaction where the plasmid backbone is combined with the promoter module and the cDNAs encoding the two target genes.
  Vector type: Insect Expression
Growth in bacteria
  Bacterial resistance: Ampicillin, 100 μg/mL
  Growth temperature: 37°C
  Growth strain: DH5alpha
  Copy number: High Copy
Gene/Insert
  Gene/Insert name: C-terminal 10His tag
  Promoter: PH
  Tag / fusion protein: 10 His (C terminal on insert)
  Cloning method: Restriction Enzyme; 5′ cloning site BamHI (unknown if destroyed); 3′ cloning site XbaI (unknown if destroyed)
  Sequencing primers: 5′ ACCATCTCGCAAATAAATAA; 3′ TGGTATGGCTGATTATGATC
Terms and licenses: Academic/Nonprofit Terms; Industry Terms: Not Available to Industry
How to cite: pAC8_MF-p10-10His-Cter (VE5742) was a gift from Arnaud Poterszman (Addgene plasmid # 139776 ; http://n2t.net/addgene:139776 ; RRID:Addgene_139776)
