[The description below was written by a language model from this plasmid's Addgene catalogue record and pLannotate feature annotations shown in this document.]
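Description:
pAC8_MF-p10-10His-Cter (VE5742) is a baculovirus transfer vector derived from pBacPAK8, designed to generate recombinant baculoviruses for multigene expression in insect cells by homologous recombination. It is maintained in E. coli as a high-copy plasmid through a ColE1/pUC-type origin and ampicillin resistance (AmpR), and it also carries an M13 phage origin. Two viral homology arms, the lef2/ORF603 region and part of ORF1629, flank the expression module and direct its transfer into the baculovirus genome.

The payload is the MultiBac-style dual expression cassette: divergently oriented polyhedrin (PH) and p10 late promoters, each followed by a multiple cloning site and a terminator (SV40 poly(A) for PH, HSV TK poly(A) for p10). Genes are inserted by restriction/ligation or homology-based cloning, using BamHI/XbaI downstream of PH and XhoI/NheI downstream of p10. A dual cassette can also be built in a single four-fragment assembly. According to the record, a multiplication module of NruI, SpeI and BstZ17I sites accepts additional cassettes, and the annotated loxP site allows Cre-mediated fusion with donor plasmids carrying further genes.

The vector itself carries no gene of interest, only a 10His tag to be fused to the C-terminus of an inserted protein. The record is inconsistent on the position of this tag. The catalogue text places it under the PH promoter and appears to reuse the description of the sister PH vector, whereas the plasmid name and the feature table, which shows a His fragment between the p10 promoter and the HSV TK poly(A), put it in the p10 cassette. The listed size (6937 bp) also differs from the sequenced record (6541 nt). Short annotated fragments such as lacI, rop, SET1 and large T antigen are probably backbone remnants or incidental matches.
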