Features (pLannotate 1.2.2; 20 found; start..end, strand, type, name):
     39..122     -  CDS            large T antigen (fragment): large T antigen from SV40 (simian virus 40)
    275..366     -  promoter       polyhedrin promoter: polh from Autographa californica; promoter for the baculovirus polyhedrin gene
    411..520     +  promoter       p10 promoter: baculovirus promoter for expression in insect cells
    574..593     +  CDS            7xHis (fragment): 6xHis affinity tag
    671..719     +  polyA_signal   HSV TK poly(A) signal: herpes simplex virus thymidine kinase polyadenylation signal (Cole and Stacy, 1985)
    909..942     -  protein_bind   loxP: Cre-mediated recombination occurs in the 8-bp core sequence (GCATACAT). Cre recombinase
    949..1776    -  misc_recomb    baculovirus recombination region (lef2/ORF603): contains ORF603 and part of lef2
   1652..1776    -  CDS            lef2: baculovirus late expression factor 2
   2103..2156    -  CDS            lacI (fragment): lac repressor; lacI; The lac repressor binds to the lac operator to inhibit transcription in E. coli. This inhibition can be relieved by adding lactose or isopropyl-β-D-thiogalactopyranoside (IPTG).
   2339..2927    -  rep_origin     ori: high-copy-number ColE1/pMB1/pBR322/pUC origin of replication
   3098..3958    -  CDS            AmpR: β-lactamase; bla; confers resistance to ampicillin, carbenicillin, and related antibiotics
   3959..4063    -  promoter       AmpR promoter: bla
   4158..4193    +  CDS            rop (fragment): Rop protein, which maintains plasmids at low copy number; rop
   4295..4344    +  misc_feature   bom (fragment): basis of mobility region from pBR322
   4420..4800    -  rep_origin     M13 ori (sequence partly withheld): M13 bacteriophage origin of replication; arrow indicates direction of (+) strand synthesis
   4819..4870    +  misc_feature   bom (fragment): basis of mobility region from pBR322
   4872..4949    +  CDS            P61 (fragment): P78_NPVAC - Experimental evidence at protein level: Swiss-Prot protein existence level 1. Plays a role in the transport of the nucleocapsids from the cytoplasm toward the host nucleus together with the host actin- polymerizing Arp2/3 complex. From Autographa californica nuclear polyhedrosis virus (AcMNPV).
   4947..6304    -  misc_recomb    baculovirus recombination region (ORF1629): contains part of ORF1629
   6345..6394    -  CDS            SET1 (fragment): solubility-enhancement tag derived from T7 phage gene 10B
   6423..16      -  polyA_signal   SV40 poly(A) signal (across the origin): SV40 polyadenylation signal
>Addgene plasmid #139776 | pAC8_MF-p10-10His-Cter (VE5742) | addgene full sequence | sequence record 324157 | Addgene NGS Result
CTGCAATAAACAAGTTAACAACAACAATTGCATTCATTTTATGTTTCAGGTTCAGGGGGAGGTGTGGGAG
GTTTTTTAAAGCAAGTAAAACCTCTACAAATGTGGTATGGCTGATTATGATCCTCTAGTACTTCTCGACA
AGCTTGTCGAGACTGCAGGCTCTAGATTCGAAAGCGGCCGCGACTAGTGAGCTCGTCGACGTAGGCCTTT
GAATTCCGCGCGCTTCGGACCGGGATCCGCGCCCGATGGTGGGACGGTATGAATAATCCGGAATATTTAT
AGGTTTTTTTATTACAAAACTGTTACGAAAACAGTAAAATACTTATTTATTTGCGAGATGGTTATCATTT
TAATTATCTCCATGATCTATTAATATTCCGGAGTAGGTCGCGAATCGATACTAGTATACGGACCTTTAAT
TCAACCCAACACAATATATTATAGTTAAATAAGAATTATTATCAAATCATTTGTATATTAATTAAAATAC
TATACTGTAAATTACATTTTATTTACAATCACTCGACGAAGACTTGATCACCCGGGATCTCGAGCCATGG
TGCTAGCCACCATCATCACCATCACCATCACCACCATTAAGGTACCGGGAGATGGGGGAGGCTAACTGAA
ACACGGAAGGAGACAATACCGGAAGGAACCCGCGCTATGACGGCAATAAAAAGACAGAATAAAACGCACG
GGTGTTGGGTCGTTTGTTCATAAACGCGGGGTTCGGTCCCAGGGCTGGCACTCTGTCGATACCCCACCGA
GACCCCATTGGGACCAATACGCCCGCGTTTCTTCCTTTTCCCCACCCCAACCCCCAAGTTCGGGTGAAGG
CCCAGGGCTCGCAGCCAACGTCGGGGCGGCAAGCCCTGCCATAGCCACTACGGGTACGTTTAAACCAGAT
AACTTCGTATAATGTATGCTATACGAAGTTATGATATCAGCAACTATATATTGATAGACATTTCCAGTTT
GTGATATTAGTTTGTGCGTCTCATTACAATGGCTGTTATTTTTAACAACAAACAACTGCTCGCAGACAAT
AGTATAGAAAAGGGAGGTGAACTGTTTTTGTTTAACGGTTCGTACAACATTTTGGAAAGTTATGTTAATC
CGGTGCTGCTAAAAAATGGTGTAATTGAACTAGAAGAAGCTGCGTACTATGCCGGCAACATATTGTACAA
AACCGACGATCCCAAATTCATTGATTATATAAATTTAATAATTAAAGCAACACACTCCGAAGAACTACCA
GAAAATAGCACTGTTGTAAATTACAGAAAAACTATGCGCAGCGGTACTATACACCCCATTAAAAAAGACA
TATATATTTATGACAACAAAAAATTTACTCTATACGATAGATACATATATGGATACGATAATAACTATGT
TAATTTTTATGAGGAGAAAAATGAAAAAGAGAAGGAATACGAAGAAGAAGACGACAAGGCGTCTAGTTTA
TGTGAAAATAAAATTATATTGTCGCAAATTAACTGTGAATCATTTGAAAATGATTTTAAATATTACCTCA
GCGATTATAACTACGCGTTTTCAATTATAGATAATACTACAAATGTTCTTGTTGCGTTTGGTTTGTATCG
TTAATAAAAAACAAATTTGACATTTATAATTGTTTTATTATTCAATAATTACAAATAGGATTGAGACCCT
TGCAGTTGCCAGCAAACGGACAGAGCTTGTCGACAGTTTTCATTTTTTGGCAGTTTGGTGGTTTATACAC
ATCTTGGGATTTGATTAAAAGATGCATGACTTCACCCACACACTTGGAGTCGTGGTTGTAGAAATGCGTC
AGAGCCTTGATTAAACATCGGTTTTCACACTTGGCACACGAAACCACGTTTGCAATGTAACAGTTTAGTA
TAAACCTCTTCCTGTACATACCGCCGCGCGGTACATTGTTTTCTTTCAAATCGTTCAATATTTTTTTTAT
ACACGGAGGCATATTAATCTTGTTGTTCAGCATGTCGACGACATTTTTCTTTCCTTCTACGCATTCTTTC
ATACAAATGTTTCTCTTGCTGCGTTTTTTAAAATTGGAATTTTTAATTTCATTAATAGTGGGCGGAGCCG
TTCTGCATTAATGAATCGGCCAACGCGCGGGGAGAGGCGGTTTGCGTATTGGGCGCTCTTCCGCTTCCTC
GCTCACTGACTCGCTGCGCTCGGTCGTTCGGCTGCGGCGAGCGGTATCAGCTCACTCAAAGGCGGTAATA
CGGTTATCCACAGAATCAGGGGATAACGCAGGAAAGAACATGTGAGCAAAAGGCCAGCAAAAGGCCAGGA
ACCGTAAAAAGGCCGCGTTGCTGGCGTTTTTCCATAGGCTCCGCCCCCCTGACGAGCATCACAAAAATCG
ACGCTCAAGTCAGAGGTGGCGAAACCCGACAGGACTATAAAGATACCAGGCGTTTCCCCCTGGAAGCTCC
CTCGTGCGCTCTCCTGTTCCGACCCTGCCGCTTACCGGATACCTGTCCGCCTTTCTCCCTTCGGGAAGCG
TGGCGCTTTCTCATAGCTCACGCTGTAGGTATCTCAGTTCGGTGTAGGTCGTTCGCTCCAAGCTGGGCTG
TGTGCACGAACCCCCCGTTCAGCCCGACCGCTGCGCCTTATCCGGTAACTATCGTCTTGAGTCCAACCCG
GTAAGACACGACTTATCGCCACTGGCAGCAGCCACTGGTAACAGGATTAGCAGAGCGAGGTATGTAGGCG
GTGCTACAGAGTTCTTGAAGTGGTGGCCTAACTACGGCTACACTAGAAGAACAGTATTTGGTATCTGCGC
TCTGCTGAAGCCAGTTACCTTCGGAAAAAGAGTTGGTAGCTCTTGATCCGGCAAACAAACCACCGCTGGT
AGCGGTGGTTTTTTTGTTTGCAAGCAGCAGATTACGCGCAGAAAAAAAGGATCTCAAGAAGATCCTTTGA
TCTTTTCTACGGGGTCTGACGCTCAGTGGAACGAAAACTCACGTTAAGGGATTTTGGTCATGAGATTATC
AAAAAGGATCTTCACCTAGATCCTTTTAAATTAAAAATGAAGTTTTAAATCAATCTAAAGTATATATGAG
TAAACTTGGTCTGACAGTTACCAATGCTTAATCAGTGAGGCACCTATCTCAGCGATCTGTCTATTTCGTT
CATCCATAGTTGCCTGACTCCCCGTCGTGTAGATAACTACGATACGGGAGGGCTTACCATCTGGCCCCAG
TGCTGCAATGATACCGCGAGACCCACGCTCACCGGCTCCAGATTTATCAGCAATAAACCAGCCAGCCGGA
AGGGCCGAGCGCAGAAGTGGTCCTGCAACTTTATCCGCCTCCATCCAGTCTATTAATTGTTGCCGGGAAG
CTAGAGTAAGTAGTTCGCCAGTTAATAGTTTGCGCAACGTTGTTGCCATTGCTACAGGCATCGTGGTGTC
ACGCTCGTCGTTTGGTATGGCTTCATTCAGCTCCGGTTCCCAACGATCAAGGCGAGTTACATGATCCCCC
ATGTTGTGCAAAAAAGCGGTTAGCTCCTTCGGTCCTCCGATCGTTGTCAGAAGTAAGTTGGCCGCAGTGT
TATCACTCATGGTTATGGCAGCACTGCATAATTCTCTTACTGTCATGCCATCCGTAAGATGCTTTTCTGT
GACTGGTGAGTACTCAACCAAGTCATTCTGAGAATAGTGTATGCGGCGACCGAGTTGCTCTTGCCCGGCG
TCAATACGGGATAATACCGCGCCACATAGCAGAACTTTAAAAGTGCTCATCATTGGAAAACGTTCTTCGG
GGCGAAAACTCTCAAGGATCTTACCGCTGTTGAGATCCAGTTCGATGTAACCCACTCGTGCACCCAACTG
ATCTTCAGCATCTTTTACTTTCACCAGCGTTTCTGGGTGAGCAAAAACAGGAAGGCAAAATGCCGCAAAA
AAGGGAATAAGGGCGACACGGAAATGTTGAATACTCATACTCTTCCTTTTTCAATATTATTGAAGCATTT
ATCAGGGTTATTGTCTCATGAGCGGATACATATTTGAATGTATTTAGAAAAATAAACAAATAGGGGTTCC
GCGCACATTTCCCCGAAAAGTGCCACCTGACGTCTAAGAAACCATTATTATCATGACATTAACCTATAAA
AATAGGCGTATCACGAGGCCCTTTCGTCTCGCGCGTTTCGGTGATGACGGTGAAAACCTCTGACACATGC
AGCTCCCGGAGACGGTCACAGCTTGTCTGTAAGCGGATGCCGGGAGCAGACAAGCCCGTCAGGGCGCGTC
AGCGGGTGTTGGCGGGTGTCGGGGCTGGCTTAACTATGCGGCATCAGAGCAGATTGTACTGAGAGTGCAC
CATAAAATTGTAAACGTTAATATTTTGTTAAAATTCGCGTTAAATTTTTGTTAAATCAGCTCATTTTTTA
ACCAATAGGCCGAAATCGGCAAAATCCCTTATAAATCAAAAGAATAGCCCGAGATAGGGT
[37 nt withheld, positions 4471-4507]
AAAGAACGTGGACTCCAACGTCAAAGG
[141 nt withheld, positions 4535-4675]
G
[142 nt withheld, positions 4677-4818]
TATGCGGTGTGAAATACCGCACAGATGCGTAAGGAGAAAATACCGCATCAGGCGACGACAGCGAAGTGTC
TCGCCACTACAATGCTGTAGTAAAAATGAAAAGGCTTGTTATCGGCGTGCGGGATCGATCCGAGCTTGAG
ACAATCTCTTTACAATACAATTGCTTACATTGAGCGGTTGTTAAATATCGGCACGGTAAACGATAGCGAA
ATTACAATGCTTATAGCAGATTTTTACGATTTGTATTCCAATTATAATATTGAATTGCCACCACCCCAAG
CGCTGCCTCGAAGCAGACGACCTTCCGTTGTGCAGCCAGCGGCGCCTGCGCCGGTGCCCACAATCGTGCG
CGAACAAACTAAACCAGAACAAATTATACCGGCGGCACCGCCGCCACCACCTTCTCCCGTGCCTAACATT
CCAGCGCCTCCACCACCACCACCACCATCGATGTCTGAATTGCCGCCCGCTCCACCAATGCCGACGGAAC
CTCAACCCGCTGCACCTTTAGACGACAGACAACAATTGTTGGAAGCTATTAGAAACGAAAAAAATCGCAC
TCGTCTCAGACCGGTCAAACCAAAAACGGCGCCCGAAACCAGTACAATAGTTGAGGTGCCGACTGTGTTG
CCTAAAGAGACATTTGAGCCTAAACCGCCGTCTGCATCACCGCCACCACCTCCGCCTCCGCCTCCGCCGC
CAGCCCCGCCTGCGCCTCCACCGATGGTAGATTTATCATCAGCTCCACCACCGCCGCCATTAGTAGATTT
GCCGTCTGAAATGTTACCACCGCCTGCACCATCGCTTTCTAACGTGTTGTCTGAATTAAAATCGGGCACA
GTTAGATTGAAACCCGCCCAAAAACGCCCGCAATCAGAAATAATTCCAAAAAGCTCAACTACAAATTTGA
TCGCGGACGTGTTAGCCGACACAATTAATAGGCGTCGTGTGGCTATGGCAAAATCGTCTTCGGAAGCAAC
TTCTAACGACGAGGGTTGGGACGACGACGATAATCGGCCTAATAAAGCTAACACGCCCGATGTTAAATAT
GTCCAAGCTTTATTTAACGTGTTTACGTCGAGTCAATTGTACACTAACGACAGTGATGAAAGAAATACAA
AAGCGCATAATATTTTGAACGACGTCGAACCTTTATTACAAAACAAAACACAAACGAATATCGACAAAGC
TAGATTGCTGCTACAAGATTTGGCAAGTTTTGTGGCGTTGAGCGAAAATCCATTAGATAGTCCAGCCATC
GGTTCGGAAAAACAACCCTTGTTTGAAACTAATCGAAACCTATTTTACAAATCTATTGAGGATTTAATAT
TTAAATTCAGATATAAAGACGCTGAAAATCATTTGATTTTCGCTCTAACATACCACCCTAAAGATTATAA
ATTTAATGAATTATTAAAATACGTACAACAATTGTCTGTAAATCAACAACGCACAGAATCTAGCGCTTAA
TAAATGTACTAATAACCCGGATCAATTAATCGCCTAGGGGTTATGATAGTTATTGCTCAGCGGTGGCAGC
AGCCAACTCAGCTTCCTTTCGGGCTTTGTTAGCAGCCGGATCTTCTAGGCTCAAGCAGTGATCAGATCCA
GACATGATAAGATACATTGATGAGTTTGGACAAACCACAACTAGAATGCAGTGAAAAAAATGCTTTATTT
GTGAAATTTGTGATGCTATTGCTTTATTTGTAACCATTATAAG
